Addgene plasmid #148545: pnYC-NpM-SpDcp2opt_1-242_AD
Purpose: Bacterial Expression of SpDcp2opt_1-242
Depositing lab: Elisa Izaurralde. Depositing organization: Max Planck Institute for Developmental Biology. Publication: Structure of the Dcp2-Dcp1 mRNA-decapping complex in the activated conformation. Valkov E, Muthukumar S, Chang CT, Jonas S, Weichenrieder O, Izaurralde E. Nat Struct Mol Biol. 2016 Jun;23(6):574-9. doi: 10.1038/nsmb.3232. Epub 2016 May 16. PubMed 27183195.
Backbone
  Vector backbone: Unknown
  Vector type: Bacterial Expression
Growth in bacteria
  Bacterial resistance: Chloramphenicol, 25 μg/mL
  Growth temperature: 37°C
  Growth strain: DH5alpha
  Copy number: Low Copy
Gene/Insert
  Gene/Insert name: SpDcp2opt_1-242
  Species: S. pombe (fission yeast)
  Entrez Gene: dcp2 (a.k.a. SPAC19A8.12)
  Cloning method: Unknown
Terms and licenses: Academic/Nonprofit Terms; Industry Terms: Not Available to Industry
Depositor comments: GeneArt clone codon optimized for expression in E.coli Plasmids from this collection were made available to the research community and donated after the lab closed. Please note that the sequence provided by the depositing laboratory may be theoretical/predicted or based on Sanger sequencing results. There may be discrepancies between sequencing results obtained by Addgene and the depositor sequence. If an Addgene verified sequence is not available, please contact before placing your order to request that our lab fully sequence the plasmid.
How to cite: pnYC-NpM-SpDcp2opt_1-242_AD was a gift from Elisa Izaurralde (Addgene plasmid # 148545 ; http://n2t.net/addgene:148545 ; RRID:Addgene_148545)
