[The description below was written by a language model from this plasmid's Addgene catalogue record and pLannotate feature annotations shown in this document.]
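Description:
pnYC-NpM-SpDcp2opt_1-242_AD is a 6.2 kb bacterial expression plasmid for producing an N-terminal fragment (residues 1–242) of the Schizosaccharomyces pombe mRNA-decapping enzyme Dcp2 in E. coli. The catalogue lists the backbone as unknown. The feature table shows a p15A origin of replication, a chloramphenicol acetyltransferase gene driven by its own cat promoter, and several disrupted fragments of a tetracycline resistance gene with its tet promoter. This pattern resembles a pACYC-type vector with the expression cassette inserted into the tetracycline marker, though the record does not say so. Selection is with chloramphenicol, and the plasmid is recorded as low copy. Because p15A is compatible with ColE1-type origins, the plasmid could be maintained alongside a second expression vector for co-expression of binding partners, but the record does not state that it was used this way.

The expression cassette consists of a T7 promoter followed by a lac operator, so transcription depends on T7 RNA polymerase and is IPTG-inducible. It continues with the phage T7 gene 10 ribosome binding site and ends at a T7 terminator. The open reading frame begins with a signal-sequence-less maltose-binding protein, which stays cytosolic and serves as a solubility and affinity tag. The dcp2 coding segment follows, and the depositor notes it was synthesised with codons optimised for E. coli. A short match to a T7 gene 10B-derived sequence lies between the insert and the terminator. It is probably vector-derived rather than a functional tag. Any protease cleavage site in the linker between MBP and Dcp2 is not annotated. The associated publication concerns the structure of the Dcp2–Dcp1 decapping complex in its activated conformation, which suggests use in producing recombinant protein for structural and biochemical studies.
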