Features (pLannotate 1.2.2; 18 found; start..end, strand, type, name):
    739..834     -  CDS            resD (fragment): REDF_ECOLI - Also known as D. Protein inferred from homology: Swiss-Prot protein existence level 3. Acts as a repressor of transcription and as a site-specific resolvase that cleaves at the RfsF site. From Escherichia coli (strain K12).
    824..881     +  CDS            TcR (fragment): tetracycline efflux protein; tet; confers resistance to tetracycline
    878..971     -  CDS            TcR (fragment): tetracycline efflux protein; tet; confers resistance to tetracycline
   1475..2375    -  CDS            TcR (fragment): tetracycline efflux protein; tet; confers resistance to tetracycline
   2402..2420    +  promoter       T7 promoter: promoter for bacteriophage T7 RNA polymerase
   2421..2445    +  protein_bind   lac operator: The lac repressor binds to the lac operator to inhibit transcription in E. coli. This inhibition can be relieved by adding lactose or isopropyl-β-D-thiogalactopyranoside (IPTG). lac repressor encoded by lacI
   2460..2482    +  RBS            RBS: efficient ribosome binding site from bacteriophage T7 gene 10 (Olins and Rangwala, 1989)
   2493..3589    +  CDS            MBP (fragment): maltose binding protein from E. coli; malE (mutated); This version of the gene does not encode a signal sequence, so MBP will remain in the cytosol.
   3632..4357    +  CDS            dcp2 (fragment): DCP2_SCHPO - Experimental evidence at protein level: Swiss-Prot protein existence level 1. Catalytic component of the decapping complex necessary for the degradation of mRNAs, both in normal mRNA turnover and in nonsense- mediated mRNA decay. Removes the 7-methyl guanine cap structure from mRNA molecules, yielding a 5'-phosphorylated mRNA fragment and 7m-GDP. Decapping is the major pathway of mRNA degradation in yeast. It occurs through deadenylation, decapping and subsequent 5' to 3' exonucleolytic decay of the transcript body. From Schizosaccharomyces pombe (strain 972 / ATCC 24843) (Fission
   4398..4447    +  CDS            SET1 (fragment): solubility-enhancement tag derived from T7 phage gene 10B
   4455..4502    +  terminator     T7 terminator: transcription terminator for bacteriophage T7 RNA polymerase
   4525..4629    -  CDS            TcR (fragment): tetracycline efflux protein; tet; confers resistance to tetracycline
   4677..4705    -  promoter       tet promoter: E. coli promoter for tetracycline efflux protein gene
   4817..5362    +  rep_origin     p15A ori: Plasmids containing the medium-copy-number p15A origin of replication can be propagated in E. coli cells that contain a second plasmid with the ColE1 origin.
   5450..5505    +  rep_origin     RSF ori (fragment): Plasmids containing the RSF 1030 origin of replication can be propagated in E. coli cells that contain additional plasmids with compatible origins.
   5624..5767    -  mobile_element IS1 (fragment): prokaryotic transposable element IS1
   5888..5990    +  promoter       cat promoter: promoter of the E. coli cat gene encoding chloramphenicol acetyltransferase
   5991..441     +  CDS            CmR (across the origin): chloramphenicol acetyltransferase; cat; confers resistance to chloramphenicol
>Addgene plasmid #148545 | pnYC-NpM-SpDcp2opt_1-242_AD | depositor full sequence | sequence record 290993 | Full Sequence
GGTATGGCAATGAAAGACGGTGAGCTGGTGATATGGGATAGTGTTCACCCTTGTTACACCGTTTTCCATG
AGCAAACTGAAACGTTTTCATCGCTCTGGAGTGAATACCACGACGATTTCCGGCAGTTTCTACACATATA
TTCGCAAGATGTGGCGTGTTACGGTGAAAACCTGGCCTATTTCCCTAAAGGGTTTATTGAGAATATGTTT
TTCGTCTCAGCCAATCCCTGGGTGAGTTTCACCAGTTTTGATTTAAACGTGGCCAATATGGACAACTTCT
TCGCCCCCGTTTTCACCATGGGCAAATATTATACGCAAGGCGACAAGGTGCTGATGCCGCTGGCGATTCA
GGTTCATCATGCCGTCTGTGATGGCTTCCATGTCGGCAGAATGCTTAATGAATTACAACAGTACTGCGAT
GAGTGGCAGGGCGGGGCGTAATTTTTTTAAGGCAGTTATTGGTGCCCTTAAACGCCTGGTGCTACGCCTG
AATAAGTGATAATAAGCGGATGAATGGCAGAAATTCGAAAGCAAATTCGACCCGGTCGTCGGTTCAGGGC
AGGGTCGTTAAATAGCCGCTTATGTCTATTGCTGGTTTACCGGTTTATTGACTACCGGAAGCAGTGTGAC
CGTGTGCTTCTCAAATGCCTGAGGCCAGTTTGCTCAGGCTCTCCCCGTGGAGGTAATAATTGACGATATG
ATCATTTATTCTGCCTCCCAGAGCCTGATAAAAACGGTTAGCGCTTCGTTAATACAGATGTAGGTGTTCC
ACAGGGTAGCCAGCAGCATCCTGCGATGCAGATCCGGAACATAATGGTGCAGGGCGCTTGTTTCGGCGTG
GGTATGGTGGCAGGCCCCGTGGCCGGGGGACTGTTGGGCGCTGCCGGCACCTGTCCTACGAGTTGCATGA
TAAAGAAGACAGTCATAAGTGCGGCGACGATAGTCATGCCCCGCGCCCACCGGAAGGAGCTACCGGACAG
CGGTGCGGACTGTTGTAACTCAGAATAAGAAATGAGGCCGCTCATGGCGTTGACTCTCAGTCATAGTATC
GTGGTATCACCGGTTGGTTCCACTCTCTGTTGCGGGCAACTTCAGCAGCACGTAGGGGACTTCCGCGTTT
CCAGACTTTACGAAACACGGAAACCGAAGACCATTCATGTTGTTGCTCAGGTCGCAGACGTTTTGCAGCA
GCAGTCGCTTCACGTTCGCTCGCGTATCGGTGATTCATTCTGCTAACCAGTAAGGCAACCCCGCCAGCCT
AGCCGGGTCCTCAACGACAGGAGCACGATCATGCGCACCCGTGGCCAGGACCCAACGCTGCCCGAGATGC
GCCGCGTGCGGCTGCTGGAGATGGCGGACGCGATGGATATGTTCTGCCAAGGGTTGGTTTGCGCATTCAC
AGTTCTCCGCAAGAATTGATTGGCTCCAATTCTTGGAGTGGTGAATCCGTTAGCGAGGTGCCGCCGGCTT
CCATTCAGGTCGAGGTGGCCCGGCTCCATGCACCGCGACGCAACGCGGGGAGGCAGACAAGGTATAGGGC
GGCGCCTACAATCCATGCCAACCCGTTCCATGTGCTCGCCGAGGCGGCATAAATCGCCGTGACGATCAGC
GGTCCAGTGATCGAAGTTAGGCTGGTAAGAGCCGCGAGCGATCCTTGAAGCTGTCCCTGATGGTCGTCAT
CTACCTGCCTGGACAGCATGGCCTGCAACGCGGGCATCCCGATGCCGCCGGAAGCGAGAAGAATCATAAT
GGGGAAGGCCATCCAGCCTCGCGTCGCGAACGCCAGCAAGACGTAGCCCAGCGCGTCGGCCGCCATGCCG
GCGATAATGGCCTGCTTCTCGCCGAAACGTTTGGTGGCGGGACCAGTGACGAAGGCTTGAGCGAGGGCGT
GCAAGATTCCGAATACCGCAAGCGACAGGCCGATCATCGTCGCGCTCCAGCGAAAGCGGTCCTCGCCGAA
AATGACCCAGAGCGCTGCCGGCACCTGTCCTACGAGTTGCATGATAAAGAAGACAGTCATAAGTGCGGCG
ACGATAGTCATGCCCCGCGCCCACCGGAAGGAGCTGACTGGGTTGAAGGCTCTCAAGGGCATCGGTCGAC
GCTCTCCCTTATGCGACTCCTGCATTAGGAAGCAGCCCAGTAGTAGGTTGAGGCCGTTGAGCACCGCCGC
CGCAAGGAATGGTGCATGCAAGGAGATGGCGCCCAACAGTCCCCCGGCCACGGGGCCTGCCACCATACCC
ACGCCGAAACAAGCGCTCATGAGCCCGAAGTGGCGAGCCCGATCTTCCCCATCGGTGATGTCGGCGATAT
AGGCGCCAGCAACCGCACCTGTGGCGCCGGTGATGCCGGCCACGATGCGTCCGGCGTAGAGGATCAGACT
AAGATCTCGATCCCGCGAAATTAATACGACTCACTATAGGGGAATTGTGAGCGGATAACAATTCCCCACT
AGTAATAATTTTGTTTAACTTTAAGAAGGAGATATACCATGGAAACTGAAGAAGGTAAACTGGTAATCTG
GATTAACGGCGATAAAGGCTATAACGGTCTCGCTGAAGTCGGTAAGAAATTCGAGAAAGATACCGGAATT
AAAGTCACCGTTGAGCATCCGGATAAACTGGAAGAGAAATTCCCACAGGTTGCGGCAACTGGCGATGGCC
CTGACATTATCTTCTGGGCACACGACCGCTTTGGTGGCTACGCTCAATCTGGCCTGTTGGCTGAAATCAC
CCCGGACAAAGCGTTCCAGGACAAGCTGTATCCGTTTACCTGGGATGCCGTACGTTACAACGGCAAGCTG
ATTGCTTACCCGATCGCTGTTGAAGCGTTATCGCTGATTTATAACAAAGACCTGCTGCCGAACCCGCCAA
AAACCTGGGAAGAGATCCCGGCGCTGGATAAAGAACTGAAAGCGAAAGGTAAGAGCGCCCTGATGTTCAA
CCTGCAAGAACCGTACTTCACCTGGCCGCTGATTGCTGCTGACGGGGGTTATGCGTTCAAGTATGAAAAC
GGCAAGTACGACATTAAAGACGTGGGCGTGGATAACGCTGGCGCGAAAGCGGGTCTGACCTTCCTGGTTG
ACCTGATTAAAAACAAACACATGAATGCAGACACCGATTACTCCATCGCAGAAGCTGCCTTTAATAAAGG
CGAAACAGCGATGACCATCAACGGCCCGTGGGCATGGTCCAACATCGACACCAGCAAAGTGAATTATGGT
GTAACGGTACTGCCGACCTTCAAGGGTCAACCATCCAAACCGTTCGTTGGCGTGCTGAGCGCAGGTATTA
ACGCCGCCAGTCCGAACAAAGAGCTGGCAAAAGAGTTCCTCGAAAACTATCTGCTGACTGATGAAGGTCT
GGAAGCGGTTAATAAAGACAAACCGCTGGGTGCCGTAGCGCTGAAGTCTTACGAGGAAGAGTTGGCGAAA
GATCCACGTATTGCCGCCACGATGGAAAACGCCCAGAAAGGTGAAATCATGCCGAACATCCCGCAGATGT
CCGCTTTCTGGTATGCCGTGCGTACTGCGGTGATCAACGCCGCCAGCGGTCGTCAGACTGTCGATGAAGC
CCTTAAAGACGCGCAGACTGGTACCGGCAGCGGCCTGGAAGTTCTGTTCCAGGGGCCCCATATGAGCTTT
ACCAATGCAACCTTTAGCCAGGTTCTGGATGATCTGAGCGCACGTTTTATTCTGAATCTGCCTGCAGAAG
AACAGAGCAGCGTTGAACGTCTGTGTTTTCAGATTGAACAGGCCCATTGGTTTTATGAGGATTTTATTCG
TGCACAGAATGATCAGCTGCCGAGCCTGGGTCTGCGTGTTTTTAGCGCAAAACTGTTTGCACATTGTCCG
CTGCTGTGGAAATGGTCAAAAGTTCATGAAGAGGCCTTTGATGATTTCCTGCGTTATAAAACCCGTATTC
CGGTTCGTGGTGCAATTATGCTGGATATGAGCATGCAGCAGTGTGTTCTGGTGAAAGGTTGGAAAGCAAG
CAGCGGTTGGGGTTTTCCGAAAGGTAAAATTGATAAAGATGAGAGCGACGTGGATTGTGCAATTCGTGAA
GTTTATGAAGAAACCGGCTTTGATTGTAGCAGCCGTATTAATCCGAACGAGTTTATTGATATGACCATTC
GTGGTCAGAATGTGCGCCTGTATATCATTCCGGGTATTAGCCTGGATACCCGTTTTGAAAGCCGTACCCG
TAAAGAAATTAGCAAAATCGAATGGCACAACCTGATGGATCTGCCGACCTTCAAAAAAAACAAACCGCAG
ACCATGAAAAACAAATTCTATATGGTGATCCCGTTTCTGGCACCGCTGAAAAAATGGATCAAAAAACGTA
ACATTGCCAACAACACCTAGGGATCCTAATAGTCTAGAGCTAGCCCTAGGAGATCCGGCTGCTAACAAAG
CCCGAAAGGAAGCTGAGTTGGCTGCTGCCACCGCTGAGCAATAACTAGCATAACCCCTTGGGGCCTCTAA
ACGGGTCTTGAGGGGTTTTTTGCTGAAAGGAGGAACTATATCCGGATATCCCGCAAGAGGCCCGGCAGTA
CCGGCATAACCAAGCCTATGCCTACAGCATCCAGGGTGACGGTGCCGAGGATGACGATGAGCGCATTGTT
AGATTTCATACACGGTGCCTGACTGCGTTAGCAATTTAACTGTGATAAACTACCGCATTAAAGCTTATCG
ATGATAAGCTGTCAAACATGAGAATTACAACTTATATCGTATGGGGCTGACTTCAGGTGCTACATTTGAA
GAGATAAATTGCACTGAAATCAAGAAATATTTTATCTGATTAATAAGATGATCTTCTTGAGATCGTTTTG
GTCTGCGCGTAATCTCTTGCTCTGAAAACGAAAAAACCGCCTTGCAGGGCGGTTTTTCGAAGGTTCTCTG
AGCTACCAACTCTTTGAACCGAGGTAACTGGCTTGGAGGAGCGCAGTCACCAAAACTTGTCCTTTCAGTT
TAGCCTTAACCGGCGCATGACTTCAAGACTAACTCCTCTAAATCAATTACCAGTGGCTGCTGCCAGTGGT
GCTTTTGCATGTCTTTCCGGGTTGGACTCAAGACGATAGTTACCGGATAAGGCGCAGCGGTCGGACTGAA
CGGGGGGTTCGTGCATACAGTCCAGCTTGGAGCGAACTGCCTACCCGGAACTGAGTGTCAGGCGTGGAAT
GAGACAAACGCGGCCATAACAGCGGAATGACACCGGTAAACCGAAAGGCAGGAACAGGAGAGCGCACGAG
GGAGCCGCCAGGGGGAAACGCCTGGTATCTTTATAGTCCTGTCGGGTTTCGCCACCACTGATTTGAGCGT
CAGATTTCGTGATGCTTGTCAGGGGGGCGGAGCCTATGGAAAAACGGCTTTGCCGCGGCCCTCTCACTTC
CCTGTTAAGTATCTTCCTGGCATCTTCCAGGAAATCTCCGCCCCGTTCGTAAGCCATTTCCGCTCGCCGC
AGTCGAACGACCGAGCGTAGCGAGTCAGTGAGCGAGGAAGCGGAATATATCCTGTATCACATATTCTGCT
GACGCACCGGTGCAGCCTTTTTTCTCCTGCCACATGAAGCACTTCACTGACACCCTCATCAGTGCCAACA
TAGTAAGCCAGTATACACTCCCCTAGCGCTGATGTCCGGCGGTGCTTTTGCCGTTACGCACCACCCCGTC
AGTAGCTGAACAGGAGGGACAGCTGATAGAAACAGAAGCCACTGGAGCACCTCAAAAACACCATCATACA
CTAAATCAGTAAGTTGGCAGCATCACCCGACGCACTTTGCGCCGAATAAATACCTGTGACGGAAGATCAC
TTCGCAGAATAAATAAATCCTGGTGTCCCTGTTGATACCGGGAAGCCCTGGGCCAACTTTTGGCGAAAAT
GAGACGTTGATCGGCACGTAAGAGGTTCCAACTTTCACCATAATGAAATAAGATCACTACCGGGCGTATT
TTTTGAGTTATCGAGATTTTCAGGAGCTAAGGAAGCTAAAATGGAGAAAAAAATCACTGGATATACCACC
GTTGATATATCCCAATGGCATCGTAAAGAACATTTTGAGGCATTTCAGTCAGTTGCTCAATGTACCTATA
ACCAGACCGTTCAGCTGGATATTACGGCCTTTTTAAAGACCGTAAAGAAAAATAAGCACAAGTTTTATCC
GGCCTTTATTCACATTCTTGCCCGCCTGATGAATGCTCATCCGGAATTC
